Addgene plasmid #83544: pILGFP88
Purpose: Used to evaluate the expression output of RPL15A promoter with yEGFP used as the reporter gene.
Depositing lab: Claudia Vickers. Depositing organization: University of Queensland. Publication: Controlling heterologous gene expression in yeast cell factories on different carbon substrates and across the diauxic shift: a comparison of yeast promoter activities. Peng B, Williams TC, Henry M, Nielsen LK, Vickers CE. Microb Cell Fact. 2015 Jun 26;14:91. doi: 10.1186/s12934-015-0278-5. PubMed 26112740.
Backbone
  Vector backbone: pUC19
  Vector type: Yeast Expression
  Selectable markers: URA3 ; kluyveromyces lactis in S. cerevisiae
Growth in bacteria
  Bacterial resistance: Ampicillin, 100 μg/mL
  Growth temperature: 37°C
  Growth strain: alpha-Select
  Growth instructions: alpha-Select from BIOLINE (Genotype: F- deoR endA1 recA1 relA1 gyrA96 hsdR17(rk-, mk+) supE44 thi-1 phoA Δ(lacZYA-argF)U169 Φ80lacZΔM15 λ-)
  Copy number: High Copy
Gene/Insert
  Gene/Insert name: RPL15A promoter-yEGFP
  Species: S. cerevisiae (budding yeast)
  Promoter: RPL15A
  Cloning method: Restriction Enzyme; 5′ cloning site unknown (unknown if destroyed); 3′ cloning site unknown (unknown if destroyed)
  Sequencing primers: 5′ unknown; 3′ yGFP-R
Terms and licenses: Academic/Nonprofit Terms; Industry Terms: Not Available to Industry
Depositor comments: Please note that the promoters were cloned from strain CEN.PK113-7D and the assembled full sequence are based on S288C promoters. Discrepancies in these promoters are the SNPs in CEN.PK113-7D.
How to cite: pILGFP88 was a gift from Claudia Vickers (Addgene plasmid # 83544 ; http://n2t.net/addgene:83544 ; RRID:Addgene_83544)
