[The description below was written by a language model from this plasmid's Addgene catalogue record.]
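Description:
pILGFP88 is a yeast expression reporter plasmid built on the pUC19 backbone. It is maintained in E. coli as a high-copy plasmid under ampicillin selection, consistent with the pUC-type origin and AmpR marker that pUC19 normally supplies. For yeast, it carries a URA3 marker from Kluyveromyces lactis, which complements uracil auxotrophy in Saccharomyces cerevisiae ura3 strains. Using a heterologous URA3 generally reduces unwanted recombination with the host's own ura3 locus. The record does not list a yeast replication origin, centromere or genomic targeting sequence, so it does not say whether the construct is kept episomally or integrated into the chromosome. No feature table is provided.

The payload is a transcriptional reporter cassette in which the promoter of RPL15A, an S. cerevisiae ribosomal protein gene, drives yEGFP, a yeast-enhanced green fluorescent protein. Fluorescence therefore serves as a readout of RPL15A promoter strength. The terminator and the restriction sites used for cloning are not stated. The plasmid belongs to a study comparing yeast promoter activities on different carbon substrates and across the diauxic shift, aimed at guiding promoter choice for controlling heterologous gene expression in yeast cell factories.

The depositor notes that the promoters were cloned from strain CEN.PK113-7D, whereas the assembled reference sequence is based on S288C promoter sequences. Any mismatches seen in the promoter region reflect strain-specific SNPs rather than cloning errors.
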