>Addgene plasmid #83544 | pILGFP88 | addgene partial sequence | sequence record 161726 | yGFP-R 5'-GCATCACCTTCACCTTCACC-3'
TTAACATCACCATCTAATTCAACCAAAATTGGGACAACACCAGTGAATAATTCTTCACCTTTAGAGGATC
CCATTGCTGATTTATTTGTTTGATCGTGGTTTTCTTAGACTGTAAAAGAATTACTTAAGGATAGAGAAAG
AAACGTGAGAAATAGCAGTTAAATGTACCGGTGGTAAAAATGCAATGCCATCATTCTTTGTTACCAAGCA
AAAGTGAGAAATCTTGAAAAATTTTAGCACCTTTGAAAATTTTGCGTCGGCTCCAAGAAATTTCAGAAAA
TATATTCGACAGCTTTAAATCCGTACATTTATCAAAAAAATAACATCATGTTTGACGATGTATGCTATGT
GAATCATGTCATAATATGCATCAGTTGATACTACAAATGCATCTCGGATAGAGACATTGTCATGATAATC
GCAACACATGTCGCACCTGATGCATGTTTTGAACTTAACACTAAATATCTAAACGTTATGTAGGGTGCGA
GTCCATCTCATTCTTGCCCAATAAATTTTAGAAACACCCTCTTATGAAGGGCGGCAAAACATATTAAGTA
AGTGTCGATTGTTGAACACTTCCCCTTTTTTTATGCATAGTAAAAGGTACAAAGAAAATAGCGTACCGTC
CCTAAATCAATATAGAAATATAATGAAAAAATAAGTGCTTTGATAAGAACATCTTGAATACGTCGAGCAA
CCCTTAATATAACTTCGTATAATGTATGCTATACGAAGTTATTAGGTCTAGAGATCCCAATACAACAGAT
CACGTGATCTTTTTGTAAGATGAAGTTGAAGTAGTGTTGCACCGTGCCAATGCAGGTGGCTATTAGATTA
AATATGTGATTTGTTCTATTAAGTTTCCTGTATAATTAATGGGGAGCGCTGATTCTCTTTTGGTACGCTT
CCCATCCAGCATTTCTGTATCTTTCACCTTCAACCTTAGGATCTCTACCCTTGGCGAAAAGTCCTCTGCC
AACAATGATGATATCTGATCCACCACTTACAACTTCGTCGA
