>Addgene plasmid #83544 | pILGFP88 | addgene partial sequence | sequence record 161727 | M13-Rev 5'-CAGGAAACAGCTATGACC-3'
CATTTAAATCATTACGACCGAGATTCCCGGGTAATAACTGATATAATTAAATTGAAGCTCTAATTTGTGA
GTTTAGTATACATGCATTTACTTATAATACAGTTTTTTAGTTTTGCTGGCCGCATCTTCTCAAATATGCT
TCCCAGCCTGCTTTTCTGTAACGTTCACCCTCTACCTTAGCATCCCTTCCCTTTGCAAATAGTCCTACTA
GTTTAAGATCTTTTGTACAATTCATCCATACCATGGGTAATACCAGCAGCAGTAACAAATTCTAACAAGA
CCATGTGGTCTCTCTTTTCGTTTGGATCTTTGGATAAGGCAGATTGAGTGGATAAGTAATGGTTGTCTGG
TAACAAGACTGGACCATCACCAATTGGAGTATTTTGTTGATAATGGTCAGCTAATTGAACAGAACCATCT
TCAATGTTGTGTCTAATTTTGAAGTTAACTTTGATACCATTCTTTTGTTTGTCAGCCATGATGTAAACAT
TGTGAGAGTTATAGTTGTATTCCAATTTGTGACCTAAAATGTTACCATCTTCTTTAAAATCAATACCTTT
TAATTCGATTCTATTAACTAAGGTATCACCTTCAAACTTGACTTCAGCTCTGGTCTTGTAGTTACCGTCA
TCTTTGAAAAAAATAGTTCTTTCTTGAACATAACCTTCTGGCATGGCAGACTTGAAAAAGTCATGTTGTT
TCATATGATCTGGGTATCTCGCAAAACATTGAACACCATAACCGAAAGTAGTGACTAAGGTTGGCCATGG
AACTGGCAATTTACCAGTAGTACAAATAAATTTTAAGGTCAATTTACCGTAAGTAGCATCACCTTCACCT
TCACCGGAGACAGAAAATTTGTGACCATTAACATCACCATCTAATTCAACCAAAATTGGGACAACACCAG
TGAATAATTCTTCACCTTTAGAGGATCCCATTGCTGATTTATTTGTTTGATCGTGGTTTTCTTAGACTGT
AAAAGAATTACTTAAGGATAGAGAAAGAAACGTGAGAAATAGCAGTTAAAT
